Addgene plasmid #225741: pET28a(+)-TrxB2
Purpose: To express TrxB2(Rv3913) in E. coli
Depositing lab: Nicole Sampson. Depositing organization: Stony Brook University. Publication: Mycobacterium tuberculosis Mce3R TetR-like Repressor Forms an Asymmetric Four-Helix Bundle and Binds a Nonpalindrome Sequencedagger. Panagoda NT, Balazsi G, Sampson NS. ACS Chem Biol. 2024 Dec 20;19(12):2580-2592. doi: 10.1021/acschembio.4c00687. Epub 2024 Nov 15. PubMed 39545866.
Backbone
  Vector backbone: pET28a(+)
  Vector type: Bacterial Expression
Growth in bacteria
  Bacterial resistance: Kanamycin, 50 μg/mL
  Growth temperature: 37°C
  Growth strain: DH5alpha
  Copy number: High Copy
Gene/Insert
  Gene/Insert name: TrxB2 (alt name: Rv3913)
  Species: Mycobacterium tuberculosis
  Mutation: TrxB2
  Tag / fusion protein: 6xHis (N terminal on insert)
  Cloning method: Restriction Enzyme; 5′ cloning site unknown (unknown if destroyed)
Terms and licenses: Academic/Nonprofit Terms; Industry Terms: Not Available to Industry
How to cite: pET28a(+)-TrxB2 was a gift from Nicole Sampson (Addgene plasmid # 225741 ; http://n2t.net/addgene:225741 ; RRID:Addgene_225741)
