[The description below was written by a language model from this plasmid's Addgene catalogue record and pLannotate feature annotations shown in this document.]
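Description:
pET28a(+)-TrxB2 is a 6,382 bp bacterial expression plasmid built on the pET28a(+) backbone for producing the Mycobacterium tuberculosis thioredoxin reductase TrxB2 (Rv3913) in E. coli. It replicates from a ColE1/pMB1-type origin accompanied by the bom mobilisation region and the rop gene. The catalogue lists it as high copy, although Rop normally moderates copy number in pBR322-derived vectors. Selection is by kanamycin through the aph(3')-Ia aminoglycoside phosphotransferase gene, and an f1 origin is also present, which allows single-stranded DNA production with helper phage. Short annotated fragments of a tetracycline resistance gene and an AmpR promoter are backbone remnants rather than functional markers.

The expression cassette follows the standard pET design. A T7 promoter is immediately followed by a lac operator, and the plasmid carries its own lacI gene and promoter, so transcription is held off by Lac repressor and induced with IPTG in hosts that supply T7 RNA polymerase. A T7 gene 10 ribosome binding site drives translation of an N-terminal leader. This leader comprises a His tag (partly annotated as a capTEV fragment, recorded as 6xHis in the catalogue), a thrombin cleavage site for tag removal and the T7 tag, followed by the roughly 1 kb trxB2 coding sequence. A vector-derived His-tag sequence lies downstream of the insert. The record lists only an N-terminal tag, so this downstream sequence may not be translated, though the table does not settle the point. A T7 terminator closes the unit. The cloning sites are not recorded. The stated purpose is recombinant expression of TrxB2, and the His tag would allow metal-affinity purification.
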