Features (pLannotate 1.2.2; 22 found; start..end, strand, type, name):
     12..467     +  rep_origin     f1 ori (sequence partly withheld): f1 bacteriophage origin of replication; arrow indicates direction of (+) strand synthesis
    494..551     +  promoter       AmpR promoter (fragment): bla
    560..1375    -  CDS            KanR: aminoglycoside phosphotransferase; aph(3')-Ia; confers resistance to kanamycin in bacteria or G418 (Geneticin®) in eukaryotes
   1497..2085    +  rep_origin     ori: high-copy-number ColE1/pMB1/pBR322/pUC origin of replication
   2271..2413    -  misc_feature   bom: basis of mobility region from pBR322
   2515..2706    -  CDS            rop: Rop protein, which maintains plasmids at low copy number; rop
   2723..3103    +  CDS            YPB1_ECOLX: Protein predicted: Swiss-Prot protein existence level 4. From Escherichia coli.
   3175..3466    -  CDS            TcR (fragment): tetracycline efflux protein; tet; confers resistance to tetracycline
   3481..3502    -  protein_bind   CAP binding site: CAP binding activates transcription in the presence of cAMP. E. coli catabolite activator protein
   3515..4597    -  CDS            lacI: lac repressor; lacI; The lac repressor binds to the lac operator to inhibit transcription in E. coli. This inhibition can be relieved by adding lactose or isopropyl-β-D-thiogalactopyranoside (IPTG).
   4598..4675    -  promoter       lacI promoter: lacI
   4683..4962    -  CDS            TcR (fragment): tetracycline efflux protein; tet; confers resistance to tetracycline
   4984..5002    +  promoter       T7 promoter: promoter for bacteriophage T7 RNA polymerase
   5003..5027    +  protein_bind   lac operator: The lac repressor binds to the lac operator to inhibit transcription in E. coli. This inhibition can be relieved by adding lactose or isopropyl-β-D-thiogalactopyranoside (IPTG). lac repressor encoded by lacI
   5042..5064    +  RBS            RBS: efficient ribosome binding site from bacteriophage T7 gene 10 (Olins and Rangwala, 1989)
   5083..5099    +  CDS            capTEV™ (fragment): composite tag for in vivo biotinylation, TEV protease cleavage, and 6xHis tagging
   5110..5127    +  CDS            thrombin site: thrombin recognition and cleavage site
   5131..5163    +  CDS            T7 tag (gene 10 leader): leader peptide from bacteriophage T7 gene 10 promotes efficient translation in E. coli
   5197..6201    +  CDS            trxB: TRXB_MYCTU - Also known as trxB2 From Mycobacterium tuberculosis (strain ATCC 25618 / H37Rv).
   6226..6243    +  CDS            9xHis (fragment): 9xHis affinity tag
   6253..6302    +  CDS            SET1 (fragment): solubility-enhancement tag derived from T7 phage gene 10B
   6310..6357    +  terminator     T7 terminator: transcription terminator for bacteriophage T7 RNA polymerase
>Addgene plasmid #225741 | pET28a(+)-TrxB2 | addgene full sequence | sequence record 450364 | Addgene NGS Result
TGGCGAATGGG
[124 nt withheld, positions 12-135]
C
[91 nt withheld, positions 137-227]
A
[49 nt withheld, positions 229-277]
CCTTTGACGTTGGAGTCCACGTTCTTT
[37 nt withheld, positions 305-341]
ACCCTATCTCGGTCTATTCTTTTGATTTATAAGGGATTTTGCCGATTTCGGCCTATTGGTTAAAAAATGA
GCTGATTTAACAAAAATTTAACGCGAATTTTAACAAAATATTAACGTTTACAATTTCAGGTGGCACTTTT
CGGGGAAATGTGCGCGGAACCCCTATTTGTTTATTTTTCTAAATACATTCAAATATGTATCCGCTCATGA
ATTAATTCTTAGAAAAACTCATCGAGCATCAAATGAAACTGCAATTTATTCATATCAGGATTATCAATAC
CATATTTTTGAAAAAGCCGTTTCTGTAATGAAGGAGAAAACTCACCGAGGCAGTTCCATAGGATGGCAAG
ATCCTGGTATCGGTCTGCGATTCCGACTCGTCCAACATCAATACAACCTATTAATTTCCCCTCGTCAAAA
ATAAGGTTATCAAGTGAGAAATCACCATGAGTGACGACTGAATCCGGTGAGAATGGCAAAAGTTTATGCA
TTTCTTTCCAGACTTGTTCAACAGGCCAGCCATTACGCTCGTCATCAAAATCACTCGCATCAACCAAACC
GTTATTCATTCGTGATTGCGCCTGAGCGAGACGAAATACGCGATCGCTGTTAAAAGGACAATTACAAACA
GGAATCGAATGCAACCGGCGCAGGAACACTGCCAGCGCATCAACAATATTTTCACCTGAATCAGGATATT
CTTCTAATACCTGGAATGCTGTTTTCCCGGGGATCGCAGTGGTGAGTAACCATGCATCATCAGGAGTACG
GATAAAATGCTTGATGGTCGGAAGAGGCATAAATTCCGTCAGCCAGTTTAGTCTGACCATCTCATCTGTA
ACATCATTGGCAACGCTACCTTTGCCATGTTTCAGAAACAACTCTGGCGCATCGGGCTTCCCATACAATC
GATAGATTGTCGCACCTGATTGCCCGACATTATCGCGAGCCCATTTATACCCATATAAATCAGCATCCAT
GTTGGAATTTAATCGCGGCCTAGAGCAAGACGTTTCCCGTTGAATATGGCTCATAACACCCCTTGTATTA
CTGTTTATGTAAGCAGACAGTTTTATTGTTCATGACCAAAATCCCTTAACGTGAGTTTTCGTTCCACTGA
GCGTCAGACCCCGTAGAAAAGATCAAAGGATCTTCTTGAGATCCTTTTTTTCTGCGCGTAATCTGCTGCT
TGCAAACAAAAAAACCACCGCTACCAGCGGTGGTTTGTTTGCCGGATCAAGAGCTACCAACTCTTTTTCC
GAAGGTAACTGGCTTCAGCAGAGCGCAGATACCAAATACTGTCCTTCTAGTGTAGCCGTAGTTAGGCCAC
CACTTCAAGAACTCTGTAGCACCGCCTACATACCTCGCTCTGCTAATCCTGTTACCAGTGGCTGCTGCCA
GTGGCGATAAGTCGTGTCTTACCGGGTTGGACTCAAGACGATAGTTACCGGATAAGGCGCAGCGGTCGGG
CTGAACGGGGGGTTCGTGCACACAGCCCAGCTTGGAGCGAACGACCTACACCGAACTGAGATACCTACAG
CGTGAGCTATGAGAAAGCGCCACGCTTCCCGAAGGGAGAAAGGCGGACAGGTATCCGGTAAGCGGCAGGG
TCGGAACAGGAGAGCGCACGAGGGAGCTTCCAGGGGGAAACGCCTGGTATCTTTATAGTCCTGTCGGGTT
TCGCCACCTCTGACTTGAGCGTCGATTTTTGTGATGCTCGTCAGGGGGGCGGAGCCTATGGAAAAACGCC
AGCAACGCGGCCTTTTTACGGTTCCTGGCCTTTTGCTGGCCTTTTGCTCACATGTTCTTTCCTGCGTTAT
CCCCTGATTCTGTGGATAACCGTATTACCGCCTTTGAGTGAGCTGATACCGCTCGCCGCAGCCGAACGAC
CGAGCGCAGCGAGTCAGTGAGCGAGGAAGCGGAAGAGCGCCTGATGCGGTATTTTCTCCTTACGCATCTG
TGCGGTATTTCACACCGCATATATGGTGCACTCTCAGTACAATCTGCTCTGATGCCGCATAGTTAAGCCA
GTATACACTCCGCTATCGCTACGTGACTGGGTCATGGCTGCGCCCCGACACCCGCCAACACCCGCTGACG
CGCCCTGACGGGCTTGTCTGCTCCCGGCATCCGCTTACAGACAAGCTGTGACCGTCTCCGGGAGCTGCAT
GTGTCAGAGGTTTTCACCGTCATCACCGAAACGCGCGAGGCAGCTGCGGTAAAGCTCATCAGCGTGGTCG
TGAAGCGATTCACAGATGTCTGCCTGTTCATCCGCGTCCAGCTCGTTGAGTTTCTCCAGAAGCGTTAATG
TCTGGCTTCTGATAAAGCGGGCCATGTTAAGGGCGGTTTTTTCCTGTTTGGTCACTGATGCCTCCGTGTA
AGGGGGATTTCTGTTCATGGGGGTAATGATACCGATGAAACGAGAGAGGATGCTCACGATACGGGTTACT
GATGATGAACATGCCCGGTTACTGGAACGTTGTGAGGGTAAACAACTGGCGGTATGGATGCGGCGGGACC
AGAGAAAAATCACTCAGGGTCAATGCCAGCGCTTCGTTAATACAGATGTAGGTGTTCCACAGGGTAGCCA
GCAGCATCCTGCGATGCAGATCCGGAACATAATGGTGCAGGGCGCTGACTTCCGCGTTTCCAGACTTTAC
GAAACACGGAAACCGAAGACCATTCATGTTGTTGCTCAGGTCGCAGACGTTTTGCAGCAGCAGTCGCTTC
ACGTTCGCTCGCGTATCGGTGATTCATTCTGCTAACCAGTAAGGCAACCCCGCCAGCCTAGCCGGGTCCT
CAACGACAGGAGCACGATCATGCGCACCCGTGGGGCCGCCATGCCGGCGATAATGGCCTGCTTCTCGCCG
AAACGTTTGGTGGCGGGACCAGTGACGAAGGCTTGAGCGAGGGCGTGCAAGATTCCGAATACCGCAAGCG
ACAGGCCGATCATCGTCGCGCTCCAGCGAAAGCGGTCCTCGCCGAAAATGACCCAGAGCGCTGCCGGCAC
CTGTCCTACGAGTTGCATGATAAAGAAGACAGTCATAAGTGCGGCGACGATAGTCATGCCCCGCGCCCAC
CGGAAGGAGCTGACTGGGTTGAAGGCTCTCAAGGGCATCGGTCGAGATCCCGGTGCCTAATGAGTGAGCT
AACTTACATTAATTGCGTTGCGCTCACTGCCCGCTTTCCAGTCGGGAAACCTGTCGTGCCAGCTGCATTA
ATGAATCGGCCAACGCGCGGGGAGAGGCGGTTTGCGTATTGGGCGCCAGGGTGGTTTTTCTTTTCACCAG
TGAGACGGGCAACAGCTGATTGCCCTTCACCGCCTGGCCCTGAGAGAGTTGCAGCAAGCGGTCCACGCTG
GTTTGCCCCAGCAGGCGAAAATCCTGTTTGATGGTGGTTAACGGCGGGATATAACATGAGCTGTCTTCGG
TATCGTCGTATCCCACTACCGAGATATCCGCACCAACGCGCAGCCCGGACTCGGTAATGGCGCGCATTGC
GCCCAGCGCCATCTGATCGTTGGCAACCAGCATCGCAGTGGGAACGATGCCCTCATTCAGCATTTGCATG
GTTTGTTGAAAACCGGACATGGCACTCCAGTCGCCTTCCCGTTCCGCTATCGGCTGAATTTGATTGCGAG
TGAGATATTTATGCCAGCCAGCCAGACGCAGACGCGCCGAGACAGAACTTAATGGGCCCGCTAACAGCGC
GATTTGCTGGTGACCCAATGCGACCAGATGCTCCACGCCCAGTCGCGTACCGTCTTCATGGGAGAAAATA
ATACTGTTGATGGGTGTCTGGTCAGAGACATCAAGAAATAACGCCGGAACATTAGTGCAGGCAGCTTCCA
CAGCAATGGCATCCTGGTCATCCAGCGGATAGTTAATGATCAGCCCACTGACGCGTTGCGCGAGAAGATT
GTGCACCGCCGCTTTACAGGCTTCGACGCCGCTTCGTTCTACCATCGACACCACCACGCTGGCACCCAGT
TGATCGGCGCGAGATTTAATCGCCGCGACAATTTGCGACGGCGCGTGCAGGGCCAGACTGGAGGTGGCAA
CGCCAATCAGCAACGACTGTTTGCCCGCCAGTTGTTGTGCCACGCGGTTGGGAATGTAATTCAGCTCCGC
CATCGCCGCTTCCACTTTTTCCCGCGTTTTCGCAGAAACGTGGCTGGCCTGGTTCACCACGCGGGAAACG
GTCTGATAAGAGACACCGGCATACTCTGCGACATCGTATAACGTTACTGGTTTCACATTCACCACCCTGA
ATTGACTCTCTTCCGGGCGCTATCATGCCATACCGCGAAAGGTTTTGCGCCATTCGATGGTGTCCGGGAT
CTCGACGCTCTCCCTTATGCGACTCCTGCATTAGGAAGCAGCCCAGTAGTAGGTTGAGGCCGTTGAGCAC
CGCCGCCGCAAGGAATGGTGCATGCAAGGAGATGGCGCCCAACAGTCCCCCGGCCACGGGGCCTGCCACC
ATACCCACGCCGAAACAAGCGCTCATGAGCCCGAAGTGGCGAGCCCGATCTTCCCCATCGGTGATGTCGG
CGATATAGGCGCCAGCAACCGCACCTGTGGCGCCGGTGATGCCGGCCACGATGCGTCCGGCGTAGAGGAT
CGAGATCTCGATCCCGCGAAATTAATACGACTCACTATAGGGGAATTGTGAGCGGATAACAATTCCCCTC
TAGAAATAATTTTGTTTAACTTTAAGAAGGAGATATACCATGGGCAGCAGCCATCATCATCATCATCACA
GCAGCGGCCTGGTGCCGCGCGGCAGCCATATGGCTAGCATGACTGGTGGACAGCAAATGGGTCGCGGATC
CCTAGAAGTATTATTTCAAGGACCCATGACAGCTCCGCCTGTTCATGATAGAGCGCATCATCCGGTTCGT
GACGTGATTGTTATTGGCTCCGGTCCGGCAGGCTACACCGCGGCGCTGTATGCGGCGCGTGCGCAACTGG
CGCCGCTTGTGTTCGAGGGCACCTCGTTCGGCGGTGCTCTGATGACGACCACTGACGTGGAAAACTACCC
GGGCTTTCGTAATGGCATTACCGGACCGGAACTGATGGATGAGATGCGTGAACAGGCTCTTCGCTTTGGT
GCTGACCTGCGCATGGAAGATGTTGAGAGCGTCTCCCTGCATGGTCCGCTGAAAAGCGTAGTTACTGCGG
ACGGTCAGACCCACCGTGCTAGGGCGGTGATCCTGGCTATGGGTGCGGCGGCGCGTTATCTGCAGGTTCC
GGGTGAACAAGAACTGCTGGGTCGTGGAGTCAGCAGCTGCGCGACGTGCGATGGTTTCTTCTTTCGTGAC
CAGGATATTGCCGTAATCGGCGGCGGCGATAGCGCAATGGAGGAAGCAACCTTTCTGACCCGTTTCGCCA
GAAGCGTGACCTTAGTGCACCGCCGTGACGAGTTCCGTGCTTCCAAGATCATGCTGGATCGTGCTCGCAA
CAACGATAAAATCCGCTTTTTGACGAACCACACCGTTGTTGCAGTTGACGGCGACACCACCGTGACGGGC
TTGCGCGTGCGTGATACCAATACCGGTGCAGAGACAACGCTGCCAGTCACGGGCGTTTTTGTTGCCATCG
GCCACGAACCGCGTAGTGGTTTGGTGCGCGAGGCCATCGACGTGGACCCGGATGGCTACGTGCTCGTCCA
GGGTCGCACCACCTCTACTAGCTTGCCGGGCGTGTTCGCGGCCGGTGACTTGGTTGACCGTACCTATCGT
CAAGCTGTTACCGCAGCGGGTTCTGGTTGTGCGGCGGCAATCGATGCGGAACGTTGGCTGGCAGAGCACG
CGGCCACCGGTGAGGCGGACAGCACCGACGCACTGATTGGTGCTCAACGTTAAAAGCTTGCGGCCGCACT
CGAGCACCACCACCACCACCACTGAGATCCGGCTGCTAACAAAGCCCGAAAGGAAGCTGAGTTGGCTGCT
GCCACCGCTGAGCAATAACTAGCATAACCCCTTGGGGCCTCTAAACGGGTCTTGAGGGGTTTTTTGCTGA
AAGGAGGAACTATATCCGGAT
