>Addgene plasmid #225741 | pET28a(+)-TrxB2 | depositor partial sequence | sequence record 442266 | TrxB2
CTAGAAGTATTATTTCAAGGACCCATGACAGCTCCGCCTGTTCATGATAGAGCGCATCATCCGGTTCGTG
ACGTGATTGTTATTGGCTCCGGTCCGGCAGGCTACACCGCGGCGCTGTATGCGGCGCGTGCGCAACTGGC
GCCGCTTGTGTTCGAGGGCACCTCGTTCGGCGGTGCTCTGATGACGACCACTGACGTGGAAAACTACCCG
GGCTTTCGTAATGGCATTACCGGACCGGAACTGATGGATGAGATGCGTGAACAGGCTCTTCGCTTTGGTG
CTGACCTGCGCATGGAAGATGTTGAGAGCGTCTCCCTGCATGGTCCGCTGAAAAGCGTAGTTACTGCGGA
CGGTCAGACCCACCGTGCTAGGGCGGTGATCCTGGCTATGGGTGCGGCGGCGCGTTATCTGCAGGTTCCG
GGTGAACAAGAACTGCTGGGTCGTGGAGTCAGCAGCTGCGCGACGTGCGATGGTTTCTTCTTTCGTGACC
AGGATATTGCCGTAATCGGCGGCGGCGATAGCGCAATGGAGGAAGCAACCTTTCTGACCCGTTTCGCCAG
AAGCGTGACCTTAGTGCACCGCCGTGACGAGTTCCGTGCTTCCAAGATCATGCTGGATCGTGCTCGCAAC
AACGATAAAATCCGCTTTTTGACGAACCACACCGTTGTTGCAGTTGACGGCGACACCACCGTGACGGGCT
TGCGCGTGCGTGATACCAATACCGGTGCAGAGACAACGCTGCCAGTCACGGGCGTTTTTGTTGCCATCGG
CCACGAACCGCGTAGTGGTTTGGTGCGCGAGGCCATCGACGTGGACCCGGATGGCTACGTGCTCGTCCAG
GGTCGCACCACCTCTACTAGCTTGCCGGGCGTGTTCGCGGCCGGTGACTTGGTTGACCGTACCTATCGTC
AAGCTGTTACCGCAGCGGGTTCTGGTTGTGCGGCGGCAATCGATGCGGAACGTTGGCTGGCAGAGCACGC
GGCCACCGGTGAGGCGGACAGCACCGACGCACTGATTGGTGCTCAACGTTAA
